Addgene plasmid #106133: pCfB6575
Purpose: (Empty Backbone) EasyCloneYALI system-based yeast integrative vector carrying loxP-flanked hygromycin-resistance marker, integration into Yarrowia lipolytica chromosomal location IntE_2, USER site for cloning, amp resistance
Depositing lab: Irina Borodina. Depositing organization: Danmarks Tekniske Universitet. Publication: EasyCloneYALI: CRISPR/Cas9-Based Synthetic Toolbox for Engineering of the Yeast Yarrowia lipolytica. Holkenbrink C, Dam MI, Kildegaard KR, Beder J, Dahlin J, Domenech Belda D, Borodina I. Biotechnol J. 2018 Jan 29. doi: 10.1002/biot.201700543. PubMed 29377615.
Backbone
  Vector backbone: Unknown
  Vector type: Yeast Expression
  Selectable markers: Hygromycin
Growth in bacteria
  Bacterial resistance: Ampicillin, 100 μg/mL
  Growth temperature: 37°C
  Growth strain: DH5alpha
  Copy number: High Copy
Gene/Insert
  Gene/Insert name: None
Terms and licenses: Academic/Nonprofit Terms; Industry Terms: Not Available to Industry
How to cite: pCfB6575 was a gift from Irina Borodina (Addgene plasmid # 106133 ; http://n2t.net/addgene:106133 ; RRID:Addgene_106133)
