[The description below was written by a language model from this plasmid's Addgene catalogue record and pLannotate feature annotations shown in this document.]
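Description:
pCfB6575 is an empty-backbone integrative vector from the EasyCloneYALI toolbox, designed for stable insertion of expression cassettes into the genome of the oleaginous yeast Yarrowia lipolytica at the chromosomal site designated IntE_2. In E. coli the 7.7 kb plasmid is maintained through a high-copy ColE1/pUC-type origin and selected with ampicillin via the bla gene and its promoter. No yeast replication origin is annotated, consistent with a vector that must integrate to persist in yeast. The parent backbone is recorded as unknown.

No gene is carried as an insert. Instead the record describes a USER cloning site into which users place their own promoter, gene and terminator parts, although this site is not picked up in the automated feature table. The yeast selectable marker is a hygromycin phosphotransferase gene flanked by two loxP sites in the same orientation, so that after selection of integrants Cre recombinase can excise the marker and allow hygromycin selection to be reused in further rounds of engineering. The promoter and terminator driving the marker are not annotated.

The homology arms that target IntE_2 are also not labelled as such. The fragment matched to the S. cerevisiae HUL5 ubiquitin ligase, next to one loxP site, may be a homology-based hit on Yarrowia genomic sequence within one arm rather than a functional element, though the record does not confirm this. The remaining annotations are two minimal FRT sites flanking the bacterial portion, rrnB terminator fragments, a 5S rRNA match, and very short KanR and lacZα fragments. These look like backbone remnants with no stated role.
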