Features (pLannotate 1.2.2; 14 found; start..end, strand, type, name):
   1366..1800    -  CDS            HUL5 (fragment): HUL5_YEAST - Experimental evidence at protein level: Swiss-Prot protein existence level 1. Probable E3 ubiquitin-protein ligase which accepts ubiquitin from an E2 ubiquitin-conjugating enzyme in the form of a thioester and then directly transfers the ubiquitin to targeted substrates. Non essential. From Saccharomyces cerevisiae (strain ATCC 204508 / S288c) (Baker's yeast).
   1828..1861    -  protein_bind   loxP: Cre-mediated recombination occurs in the 8-bp core sequence (GCATACAT). Cre recombinase
   2870..3891    +  CDS            HygR (fragment): aminoglycoside phosphotransferase from E. coli; aph(4)-Ia; confers resistance to hygromycin
   4303..4336    -  protein_bind   loxP: Cre-mediated recombination occurs in the 8-bp core sequence (GCATACAT). Cre recombinase
   4905..4938    -  protein_bind   FRT (minimal): supports FLP-mediated excision but not integration (Turan and Bode, 2011) FLP recombinase from the Saccharomyces cerevisiae 2μ plasmid
   4982..5022    -  terminator     rrnB T1 terminator (fragment): transcription terminator T1 from the E. coli rrnB gene
   5024..5139    -  ncRNA          5S rRNA: Accession: RF00001 - 5S ribosomal RNA
   5170..5194    +  CDS            KanR (fragment): aminoglycoside phosphotransferase; aph(3')-Ia; confers resistance to kanamycin
   5224..5320    +  promoter       AmpR promoter (fragment): bla
   5323..6183    +  CDS            AmpR: β-lactamase; bla; confers resistance to ampicillin, carbenicillin, and related antibiotics
   6305..6893    +  rep_origin     ori: high-copy-number ColE1/pMB1/pBR322/pUC origin of replication
   7118..7135    +  terminator     rrnB T2 terminator (fragment): transcription terminator T2 from the E. coli rrnB gene
   7160..7179    -  CDS            lacZα (fragment): LacZα fragment of β-galactosidase; lacZ fragment
   7649..7682    +  protein_bind   FRT (minimal): supports FLP-mediated excision but not integration (Turan and Bode, 2011) FLP recombinase from the Saccharomyces cerevisiae 2μ plasmid
>Addgene plasmid #106133 | pCfB6575 | addgene full sequence | sequence record 206176 | Addgene NGS Result
GAATGCGTGCGATATGGTGCCAAATCGCTTGTCACTTTGACACAATGAAGATATTCGATTCAGTCGATAC
CATGGCCGTCAACTTTCTTGTCCGACCTCTCAACTTTGTATCTATGTCTCAGGACGGAGTGTTGGTCCAT
CCAGCCCCTACCAGTTCCGTGGTGATGTTGAAAGGGCTATTTTTATCCAGATCAGAGGGTCACTGGAGCT
TGAATAGGATCCACAAGAAGTTCAAAGGACTTTACTGGTGTTTCTTTTGTCCGAGAACTTCAACAACTCC
GTCTGGTGTCTCCAAGATAGATTCTGGTGCTCTCCACGCCTATACATCTCCAAGTACTGTACACCACAAA
CACCTTCCGGGTGGTTGCTTACAGTTTCAATAGGCGACCGCTTGATTTCGGCAAATCTACACCTGCCAGC
TACGCATATTGCAGGAAGCAGCATCATGGAATGGACTGTATAGCCATAAGACAAGAATGCTCTGGAGAAA
TCGTCCGATTTTGCTGCACTAAGACGTGCAACGCTTACGCAACTAACATGAATGAATACGATATACATCA
AAGACTATGATACGCAGTATTGCACACTGTACGAGTAAGGGCACTAGCCACTGCACTCAAGTGAAACCGT
TGCCCGGGTACGAGTATGAGTATGTACAGTATGTTTAGTATTGTACTTGGACAATGCTTGTATCGTACAT
TCTCAAGTGTCAAACATAAATATCCGTTGCTATATCCTCGCACCACCACGTAGCTCGCTATATCCCTGTG
TTGAATCCATCCATCTTGGATTGCCAATTGTGCACACAGAACCGGGCACTCACTTCCCCATCCACACTTC
AACGGAATGCGTGCGATCGCGTGCATTCCTTCTGTTCGGAATCAACCTCAAGGTTAACGGCCACGATCCC
CTCGTTGTTACTCTTGGTCAGCCCATTGTCGGTAACGCTGGCTTTGCTAACTGGGTCGATAAACTCTTCT
TTGGCCAGGAGAACCCCGATGTCTCCAAGGTGTCCAAAGACCGAAAGCTCTACCGAATCACCCACCGAGG
AGATATCGTCCCTCAAGTGCCCTTCTGGGACGGTTACCAGCACTGCTCTGGTGAGGTCTTTATTGACTGG
CCCCTGATCCACCCTCCTCTCTCCAACGTTGTCATGTGCCAGGGCCAGAGCAATAAACAGTGCTCTGCCG
GTAACACTCTGCTCCAGCAGGTCAATGTGATTGGAAACCATCTGCAGTACTTCGTCACCGAGGGTGTCTG
TGGTATCTAAGCTATTTATCACTCTTTACAACTTCTACCTCAACTATCTACTTTAATAAATGAATATCGT
TTATTCTCTATGATTACTGTATATGCGTTCCTCTAAGACAAATCGAAACCAGCATGCGATCGAATGGCAT
ACAAAAGTTTCTTCCGAAGTTGATCAATGTCCTGATAGTCAGGCAGCTTGAGAAGATTGACACAGGTGGA
GGCCGTAGGGAACCGATCAACCTGTCTACCAGCGTTACGAATGGCAAATGACGGGTTCAAAGCCTTGAAT
CCTTGCAATGGTGCCTTGGATACTGATGTCACAAACTTAAGAAGCAGCCGCTTGTCCTCTTCCTCGAAAC
TCTCAAACACAGTCCAGAAGTCCTTTATAGTTTGATCTGTATCCAGATAGCCTCCGTAATTGGTGTGTGT
CTTCAAATCCCAGACGTCCACATTGGCATGTCCTCCACTGATAAGCATTTGAAGTTCATCTGCGTTGAAC
ATTGAGACCCACGAAGGGTCAATGAGCTGGTATAGACCGCCCAAGAATGCATCTGAGAACAGCTGAAGCT
TCGTACGATAACTTCGTATAATGTATGCTATACGAAGTTATAAGGAGTTTGGCGCCCGTTTTTTCGAGCC
CCACACGTTTCGGTGAGTATGAGCGGCGGCAGATTCGAGCGTTTCCGGTTTCCGCGGCTGGACGAGAGCC
CATGATGGGGGCTCCCACCACCAGCAATCAGGGCCCTGATTACACACCCACCTGTAATGTCATGCTGTTC
ATCGTGGTTAATGCTGCTGTGTGCTGTGTGTGTGTGTTGTTTGGCGCTCATTGTTGCGTTATGCAGCGTA
CACCACAATATTGGAAGCTTATTAGCCTTTCTATTTTTTCGTTTGCAAGGCTTAACAACATTGCTGTGGA
GAGGGATGGGGATATGGAGGCCGCTGGAGGGAGTCGGAGAGGCGTTTTGGAGCGGCTTGGCCTGGCGCCC
AGCTCGCGAAACGCACCTAGGACCCTTTGGCACGCCGAAATGTGCCACTTTTCAGTCTAGTAACGCCTTA
CCTACGTCATTCCATGCATGCATGTTTGCGCCTTTTTTCCCTTGCCCTTGATCGCCACACAGTACAGTGC
ACTGTACAGTGGAGGTTTTGGGGGGGTCTTAGATGGGAGCTAAAAGCGGCCTAGCGGTACACTAGTGGGA
TTGTATGGAGTGGCATGGAGCCTAGGTGGAGCCTGACAGGACGCACGACCGGCTAGCCCGTGACAGACGA
TGGGTGGCTCCTGTTGTCCACCGCGTACAAATGTTTGGGCCAAAGTCTTGTCAGCCTTGCTTGCGAACCT
AATTCCCAATTTTGTCACTTCGCACCCCCATTGATCGAGCCCTAACCCCTGCCCATCAGGCAATCCAATT
AAGCTCGCATTGTCTGCCTTGTTTAGTTTGGCTCCTGCCCGTTTCGGCGTCCACTTGCACAAACACAAAC
AAGCATTATATATAAGGCTCGTCTCTCCCTCCCAACCACACTCACTTTTTTGCCCGTCTTCCCTTGCTAA
CACAAAAGTCAAGAACACAAACAACCACCCCAACCCCCTTACACACAAGACATATCTACAGCAATGGGTA
AAAAGCCTGAACTCACCGCGACGTCTGTCGAGAAGTTTCTGATCGAAAAGTTCGACAGCGTCTCCGACCT
GATGCAGCTCTCGGAGGGCGAAGAATCTCGTGCTTTCAGCTTCGATGTAGGAGGGCGTGGATATGTCCTG
CGGGTAAATAGCTGCGCCGATGGTTTCTACAAAGATCGTTATGTTTATCGGCACTTTGCATCGGCCGCGC
TCCCGATTCCGGAAGTGCTTGACATTGGGGAATTCAGCGAGAGCCTGACCTATTGCATCTCCCGCCGTGC
ACAGGGTGTCACGTTGCAAGACCTGCCTGAAACCGAACTGCCCGCTGTTCTGCAGCCGGTCGCGGAGGCA
ATGGATGCCATTGCTGCGGCCGATCTTAGCCAGACGAGCGGGTTCGGCCCATTCGGACCGCAAGGAATCG
GTCAATACACTACATGGCGTGATTTCATATGCGCGATTGCTGATCCCCATGTGTATCACTGGCAAACTGT
GATGGACGACACCGTCAGTGCGTCCGTCGCGCAGGCTCTCGATGAGCTGATGCTTTGGGCCGAGGACTGC
CCCGAAGTCCGGCACCTCGTGCACGCGGATTTCGGCTCCAACAATGTCCTGACGGACAATGGCCGCATAA
CAGCGGTCATTGACTGGAGCGAGGCGATGTTCGGGGATTCCCAATACGAGGTCGCCAACATCTTCTTCTG
GAGGCCGTGGTTGGCTTGTATGGAGCAGCAGACGCGCTACTTCGAGCGGAGGCATCCGGAGCTTGCAGGA
TCGCCGCGGCTCCGGGCGTATATGCTCCGCATTGGTCTTGACCAACTCTATCAGAGCTTGGTTGACGGCA
ATTTCGATGATGCAGCTTGGGCGCAGGGTCGATGCGACGCAATCGTCCGATCCGGAGCCGGGACTGTCGG
GCGTACACAAATCGCCCGCAGAAGCGCGGCCGTCTGGACCGATGGCTGTGTAGAAGTACTCGCCGATAGT
GGAAACCGACGCCCCAGCACTCGTCCGAGGGCAAAGGAATAACCCCACGTTGCCGGTCTTGCCTCCTACT
ACCTGTCCATCAATGACGAGGTTCTCACCCCTGCCCAGGTCGAGGCTCTTATTACTGAGTCCAACACCGG
TGTTCTTCCCACCACCAACCTCAAGGGCTCTCCCAACGCTGTTGCCTACAACGGTGTTGGCATTTAGGCA
ATTAACAGATAGTTTGCCGGTGATAATTCTCTTAACCTCCCACACTCCTTTGACATAACGATTTATGTAA
CGAAACTGAAATTTGACCAGATATTGTTGTAAATAGAAAATCTGGCTTGTAGGTGGCAAAATCCCGTCTT
TGTTCATCAATTCCCTCTGTGACTACTCGTCATCCCTTTATGTTCGACTGTCGTATTTTTATTTTCCATA
CATACGCAAGTGAGATGCCCGTGTCCGAATTCATAACTTCGTATAATGTATGCTATACGAAGTTATGTGA
TATCAGATCCACTAGTGGCCTGTGTGGATTGCGATATTGAAGTGTTGACTCGAAGAGACAGCTGCCTGTC
AAGTTGATTGTTAGCTCCTTGGCATACAGATGCAAGAAATGAGAGTGGCCATACGGCGGCAGTTAGCATA
AGATACTACTTGTAGGAGAGAGCGCTCACCACCAGCTAAATTTAGGACCCTGGCTGTCTATTTACATTTT
TGCACCCTGTTGGCTGCCTAGCTATGCGGCCAGTCAGCCCGCTGGACATGTGTTTGGCATGTGTTTGGCA
TGTGTTTGGTGCAGGGAGAACCGCGATGGTGACCGTCCAAGCAATTACCCGTTTGGACCAGAAGAGTAAA
GAGCGACATTTGCAAAAGAAACGCGCTGAAAAAGCAACTCCAGCGATGAGGAACTGAGAGTCTGAAGTCT
CTGGACGAGGAGTGGGAGGGGGGATGCCTTCTGTGGGTGCCGTACGTGTCTACCGAGAAGTTAACAACCC
TCCTGTTGGTATAGTCTACAAACCTGGCGTATTTCATCGCGTGCATTCGCGGCCGCATTTAAATCCCCAC
TTCAGAAGTTCCTATACTTTCTAGAGAATAGGAACTTCACTATAGAGTCGAATAAGGGCGACACCCCATA
ATTAGCCCGGGCGAAAGGCCCAGTCTTTCGACTGAGCCTTTCGTTTTATTTGATGCCTGGCAGTTCCCTA
CTCTCGCATGGGGAGTCCCCACACTACCATCGGCGCTACGGCGTTTCACTTCTGAGTTCGGCATGGGGTC
AGGTGGGACCACCGCGCTACTGCCGCCAGGCAAACAAGGGGTGTTATGAGCCATATTCAGGTATAAATGG
GCTCGCGATAATGTTCAGAATTGGTTAATTGGTTGTAACACTGACCCCTATTTGTTTATTTTTCTAAATA
CATTCAAATATGTATCCGCTCATGAGACAATAACCCTGATAAATGCTTCAATAATATTGAAAAAGGAAGA
ATATGAGTATTCAACATTTCCGTGTCGCCCTTATTCCCTTTTTTGCGGCATTTTGCCTTCCTGTTTTTGC
TCACCCAGAAACGCTGGTGAAAGTAAAAGATGCTGAAGATCAGTTGGGTGCACGAGTGGGTTACATCGAA
CTGGATCTCAACAGCGGTAAGATCCTTGAGAGTTTTCGCCCCGAAGAACGTTTTCCAATGATGAGCACTT
TTAAAGTTCTGCTATGTGGCGCGGTATTATCCCGTATTGACGCCGGGCAAGAGCAACTCGGTCGCCGCAT
ACACTATTCTCAGAATGACTTGGTTGAGTACTCACCAGTCACAGAAAAGCATCTTACGGATGGCATGACA
GTAAGAGAATTATGCAGTGCTGCCATAACCATGAGTGATAACACTGCGGCCAACTTACTTCTGACAACGA
TCGGAGGACCGAAGGAGCTAACCGCTTTTTTGCACAACATGGGGGATCATGTAACTCGCCTTGATCGTTG
GGAACCGGAGCTGAATGAAGCCATACCAAACGACGAGCGTGACACCACGATGCCTGTAGCGATGGCAACA
ACGTTGCGCAAACTATTAACTGGCGAACTACTTACTCTAGCTTCCCGGCAACAATTAATAGACTGGATGG
AGGCGGATAAAGTTGCAGGACCACTTCTGCGCTCGGCCCTTCCGGCTGGCTGGTTTATTGCTGATAAATC
CGGAGCCGGTGAGCGTGGTTCTCGCGGTATCATCGCAGCGCTGGGGCCAGATGGTAAGCCCTCCCGTATC
GTAGTTATCTACACGACGGGGAGTCAGGCAACTATGGATGAACGAAATAGACAGATCGCTGAGATAGGTG
CCTCACTGATTAAGCATTGGTAAGCAGAGCATTACGCTGACTTGACGGGACGGCGCAAGCTCATGACCAA
AATCCCTTAACGTGAGTTACGCGCGCGTCGTTCCACTGAGCGTCAGACCCCGTAGAAAAGATCAAAGGAT
CTTCTTGAGATCCTTTTTTTCTGCGCGTAATCTGCTGCTTGCAAACAAAAAAACCACCGCTACCAGCGGT
GGTTTGTTTGCCGGATCAAGAGCTACCAACTCTTTTTCCGAAGGTAACTGGCTTCAGCAGAGCGCAGATA
CCAAATACTGTTCTTCTAGTGTAGCCGTAGTTAGCCCACCACTTCAAGAACTCTGTAGCACCGCCTACAT
ACCTCGCTCTGCTAATCCTGTTACCAGTGGCTGCTGCCAGTGGCGATAAGTCGTGTCTTACCGGGTTGGA
CTCAAGACGATAGTTACCGGATAAGGCGCAGCGGTCGGGCTGAACGGGGGGTTCGTGCACACAGCCCAGC
TTGGAGCGAACGACCTACACCGAACTGAGATACCTACAGCGTGAGCTATGAGAAAGCGCCACGCTTCCCG
AAGGGAGAAAGGCGGACAGGTATCCGGTAAGCGGCAGGGTCGGAACAGGAGAGCGCACGAGGGAGCTTCC
AGGGGGAAACGCCTGGTATCTTTATAGTCCTGTCGGGTTTCGCCACCTCTGACTTGAGCGTCGATTTTTG
TGATGCTCGTCAGGGGGGCGGAGCCTATGGAAAAACGCCAGCAACGCGGCCTTTTTACGGTTCCTGGCCT
TTTGCTGGCCTTTTGCTCACATGTTCTTTCCTGCGTTATCCCCTGATTCTGTGGATAACCGTATTACCGC
CTTTGAGTGAGCTGATACCGCTCGCCGCAGCCGAACGACCGAGCGCAGCGAGTCAGTGAGCGAGGAAGCG
GAAGGCGAGAGTAGGGAACTGCCAGGCATCAAACTAAGCAGAAGGCCCCTGACGGATGGCCTTTTTGCGT
TTCTACAAACTCTTTCTGTGTTGTAAAACGACGGCCAGTCTTAAGCTCGGGCCCCCTGGGCGGTTCTGAT
AACGAGTAATCGTTAATCCGCAAATAACGTAAAAACCCGCTTCGGCGGGTTTTTTTATGGGGGGAGTTTA
GGGAAAGAGCATTTGTCAGAATATTTAAGGGCGCCTGTCACTTTGCTTGATATATGAGAATTATTTAACC
TTATAAATGAGAAAAAAGCAACGCACTTTAAATAAGATACGTTGCTTTTTCGATTGATGAACACCTATAA
TTAAACTATTCATCTATTATTTATGATTTTTTGTATATACAATATTTCTAGTTTGTTAAAGAGAATTAAG
AAAATAAATCTCGAAAATAATAAAGGGAAAATCAGTTTTTGATATCAAAATTATACATGTCAACGATAAT
ACAAAATATAATACAAACTATAAGATGTTATCAGTATTTATTATGCATTTAGAATAAATTTTGTGTCGCC
CTTATTCGACTCACTATAGAAGTTCCTATTCTCTAGAAAGTATAGGAACTTCACTTCATTTTATTTAAAT
TTGCGGCCGC
